>Addgene plasmid #166025 | pCDNA4/TO-ORF68 (tagless) | addgene full sequence | sequence record 326669 | Addgene NGS Result
ACGGATCGGGAGATCTCCCGATCCCCTATGGTGCACTCTCAGTACAATCTGCTCTGATGCCGCATAGTTA
AGCCAGTATCTGCTCCCTGCTTGTGTGTTGGAGGTCGCTGAGTAGTGCGCGAGCAAAATTTAAGCTACAA
CAAGGCAAGGCTTGACCGACAATTGCATGAAGAATCTGCTTAGGGTTAGGCGTTTTGCGCTGCTTCGCGA
TGTACGGGCCAGATATACGCGTTGACATTGATTATTGACTAGTTATTAATAGTAATCAATTACGGGGTCA
TTAGTTCATAGCCCATATATGGAGTTCCGCGTTACATAACTTACGGTAAATGGCCCGCCTGGCTGACCGC
CCAACGACCCCCGCCCATTGACGTCAATAATGACGTATGTTCCCATAGTAACGCCAATAGGGACTTTCCA
TTGACGTCAATGGGTGGAGTATTTACGGTAAACTGCCCACTTGGCAGTACATCAAGTGTATCATATGCCA
AGTACGCCCCCTATTGACGTCAATGACGGTAAATGGCCCGCCTGGCATTATGCCCAGTACATGACCTTAT
GGGACTTTCCTACTTGGCAGTACATCTACGTATTAGTCATCGCTATTACCATGGTGATGCGGTTTTGGCA
GTACATCAATGGGCGTGGATAGCGGTTTGACTCACGGGGATTTCCAAGTCTCCACCCCATTGACGTCAAT
GGGAGTTTGTTTTGGCACCAAAATCAACGGGACTTTCCAAAATGTCGTAACAACTCCGCCCCATTGACGC
AAATGGGCGGTAGGCGTGTACGGTGGGAGGTCTATATAAGCAGAGCTCTCCCTATCAGTGATAGAGATCT
CCCTATCAGTGATAGAGATCGTCGACGAGCTCGTTTAGTGAACCGTCAGATCGCCTGGAGACGCCATCCA
CGCTGTTTTGACCTCCATAGAAGACACCGGGACCGATCCAGCCTCCGGACTCTAGCGTTTAAACTTAAGC
TTGGTACCGAGCTCGGATCCACTAGTCCAGTGTGGTGGAATTCTGCAGATATGTTTGTTCCCTGGCAACT
CGGTACAATTACCCGTCACCGAGATGAGCTCCAAAAACTACTGGCAGCCTCCCTGCTCCCGGAGCACCCG
GAGGAGAGCCTCGGTAACCCCATAATGACACAGATTCACCAGTCGCTCCAACCATCTTCCCCCTGCAGGG
TCTGTCAGCTCCTATTTTCTCTGGTCCGCGATTCGTCCACCCCCATGGGTTTCTTCGAGGACTATGCCTG
CCTCTGCTTCTTCTGTCTATACGCCCCACACTGCTGGACCTCGACCATGGCGGCAGCGGCAGACCTGTGC
GAGATCATGCATCTGCACTTTCCAGAAGAGGAGGCGACATACGGGCTATTCGGACCGGGTCGCCTTATGG
GTATCGACTTGCAGCTGCACTTCTTTGTTCAAAAGTGCTTTAAGACCACCGCCGCCGAAAAAATACTGGG
AATATCCAACCTGCAATTTTTAAAATCAGAATTCATCCGGGGCATGCTCACAGGCACCATCACCTGCAAC
TTCTGCTTCAAAACGTCCTGGCCCAGGACAGACAAGGAGGAGGCCACCGGCCCCACCCCATGCTGCCAGA
TTACAGACACCACCACCGCACCCGCGAGCGGCATACCGGAACTAGCCCGGGCCACATTCTGCGGCGCAAG
TCGCCCCACAAAGCCCAGCCTACTTCCCGCGCTAATAGATATCTGGTCCACGAGCTCAGAGCTCCTTGAC
GAGCCGCGCCCTCGACTGATCGCAAGCGACATGAGTGAACTCAAATCCGTGGTCGCATCCCACGATCCGT
TCTTCTCTCCCCCGCTTCAGGCAGACACCTCCCAGGGTCCATGTCTAATGCACCCAACCCTGGGGCTACG
ATACAAAAACGGGACTGCATCCGTCTGCCTCCTCTGCGAGTGCCTTGCGGCACACCCAGAGGCACCCAAG
GCGCTGCAGACCCTTCAGTGCGAGGTAATGGGCCATATAGAAAACAACGTAAAGCTGGTAGACAGAATTG
CCTTTGTGTTGGACAACCCATTCGCCATGCCATATGTCTCAGATCCGCTACTTAGAGAGCTGATCCGGGG
CTGTACCCCACAGGAAATTCACAAGCACCTGTTCTGCGACCCGCTGTGCGCCCTCAATGCTAAGGTGGTG
TCAGAGGACGTACTATTCCGCCTGCCCAGGGAGCAGGAGTATAAAAAGCTCAGGGCATCCGCGGCCGCCG
GACAGCTCCTCGATGCCAACACCCTGTTCGACTGCGAGGTCGTGCAGACTTTGGTCTTTCTCTTTAAGGG
TCTCCAAAACGCCAGGGTGGGGAAAACCACCTCACTAGACATTATTCGGGAGCTAACCGCACAACTAAAA
AGACACCGCCTAGACCTGGCCCACCCCTCACAGACGTCACACTTGTACGCTTGAATCCAGCACAGTGGCG
GCCGCTCGAGGGAGGCGGTGGATGGAGCCACCCCCAGTTCGAGAAGGGCGGCGGCAGCGGCGGCGGCAGC
GGCGGCGGCAGCTGGAGCCACCCCCAGTTCGAGAAGGGGCCCGTTTAAACCCGCTGATCAGCCTCGACTG
TGCCTTCTAGTTGCCAGCCATCTGTTGTTTGCCCCTCCCCCGTGCCTTCCTTGACCCTGGAAGGTGCCAC
TCCCACTGTCCTTTCCTAATAAAATGAGGAAATTGCATCGCATTGTCTGAGTAGGTGTCATTCTATTCTG
GGGGGTGGGGTGGGGCAGGACAGCAAGGGGGAGGATTGGGAAGACAATAGCAGGCATGCTGGGGATGCGG
TGGGCTCTATGGCTTCTGAGGCGGAAAGAACCAGCTGGGGCTCTAGGGGGTATCCCC
[124 nt withheld, positions 2858-2981]
C
[91 nt withheld, positions 2983-3073]
A
[49 nt withheld, positions 3075-3123]
CCTTTGACGTTGGAGTCCACGTTCTTT
[37 nt withheld, positions 3151-3187]
ACCCTATCTCGGTCTATTCTTTTGATTTATAAGGGATTTTGCCGATTTCGGCCTATTGGTTAAAAAATGA
GCTGATTTAACAAAAATTTAACGCGAATTAATTCTGTGGAATGTGTGTCAGTTAGGGTGTGGAAAGTCCC
CAGGCTCCCCAGCAGGCAGAAGTATGCAAAGCATGCATCTCAATTAGTCAGCAACCAGGTGTGGAAAGTC
CCCAGGCTCCCCAGCAGGCAGAAGTATGCAAAGCATGCATCTCAATTAGTCAGCAACCATAGTCCCGCCC
CTAACTCCGCCCATCCCGCCCCTAACTCCGCCCAGTTCCGCCCATTCTCCGCCCCATGGCTGACTAATTT
TTTTTATTTATGCAGAGGCCGAGGCCGCCTCTGCCTCTGAGCTATTCCAGAAGTAGTGAGGAGGCTTTTT
TGGAGGCCTAGGCTTTTGCAAAAAGCTCCCGGGAGCTTGTATATCCATTTTCGGATCTGATCAGCACGTG
TTGACAATTAATCATCGGCATAGTATATCGGCATAGTATAATACGACAAGGTGAGGAACTAAACCATGGC
CAAGTTGACCAGTGCCGTTCCGGTGCTCACCGCGCGCGACGTCGCCGGAGCGGTCGAGTTCTGGACCGAC
CGGCTCGGGTTCTCCCGGGACTTCGTGGAGGACGACTTCGCCGGTGTGGTCCGGGACGACGTGACCCTGT
TCATCAGCGCGGTCCAGGACCAGGTGGTGCCGGACAACACCCTGGCCTGGGTGTGGGTGCGCGGCCTGGA
CGAGCTGTACGCCGAGTGGTCGGAGGTCGTGTCCACGAACTTCCGGGACGCCTCCGGGCCGGCCATGACC
GAGATCGGCGAGCAGCCGTGGGGGCGGGAGTTCGCCCTGCGCGACCCGGCCGGCAACTGCGTGCACTTCG
TGGCCGAGGAGCAGGACTGACACGTGCTACGAGATTTCGATTCCACCGCCGCCTTCTATGAAAGGTTGGG
CTTCGGAATCGTTTTCCGGGACGCCGGCTGGATGATCCTCCAGCGCGGGGATCTCATGCTGGAGTTCTTC
GCCCACCCCAACTTGTTTATTGCAGCTTATAATGGTTACAAATAAAGCAATAGCATCACAAATTTCACAA
ATAAAGCATTTTTTTCACTGCATTCTAGTTGTGGTTTGTCCAAACTCATCAATGTATCTTATCATGTCTG
TATACCGTCGACCTCTAGCTAGAGCTTGGCGTAATCATGGTCATAGCTGTTTCCTGTGTGAAATTGTTAT
CCGCTCACAATTCCACACAACATACGAGCCGGAAGCATAAAGTGTAAAGCCTGGGGTGCCTAATGAGTGA
GCTAACTCACATTAATTGCGTTGCGCTCACTGCCCGCTTTCCAGTCGGGAAACCTGTCGTGCCAGCTGCA
TTAATGAATCGGCCAACGCGCGGGGAGAGGCGGTTTGCGTATTGGGCGCTCTTCCGCTTCCTCGCTCACT
GACTCGCTGCGCTCGGTCGTTCGGCTGCGGCGAGCGGTATCAGCTCACTCAAAGGCGGTAATACGGTTAT
CCACAGAATCAGGGGATAACGCAGGAAAGAACATGTGAGCAAAAGGCCAGCAAAAGGCCAGGAACCGTAA
AAAGGCCGCGTTGCTGGCGTTTTTCCATAGGCTCCGCCCCCCTGACGAGCATCACAAAAATCGACGCTCA
AGTCAGAGGTGGCGAAACCCGACAGGACTATAAAGATACCAGGCGTTTCCCCCTGGAAGCTCCCTCGTGC
GCTCTCCTGTTCCGACCCTGCCGCTTACCGGATACCTGTCCGCCTTTCTCCCTTCGGGAAGCGTGGCGCT
TTCTCATAGCTCACGCTGTAGGTATCTCAGTTCGGTGTAGGTCGTTCGCTCCAAGCTGGGCTGTGTGCAC
GAACCCCCCGTTCAGCCCGACCGCTGCGCCTTATCCGGTAACTATCGTCTTGAGTCCAACCCGGTAAGAC
ACGACTTATCGCCACTGGCAGCAGCCACTGGTAACAGGATTAGCAGAGCGAGGTATGTAGGCGGTGCTAC
AGAGTTCTTGAAGTGGTGGCCTAACTACGGCTACACTAGAAGAACAGTATTTGGTATCTGCGCTCTGCTG
AAGCCAGTTACCTTCGGAAAAAGAGTTGGTAGCTCTTGATCCGGCAAACAAACCACCGCTGGTAGCGGTG
GTTTTTTTGTTTGCAAGCAGCAGATTACGCGCAGAAAAAAAGGATCTCAAGAAGATCCTTTGATCTTTTC
TACGGGGTCTGACGCTCAGTGGAACGAAAACTCACGTTAAGGGATTTTGGTCATGAGATTATCAAAAAGG
ATCTTCACCTAGATCCTTTTAAATTAAAAATGAAGTTTTAAATCAATCTAAAGTATATATGAGTAAACTT
GGTCTGACAGTTACCAATGCTTAATCAGTGAGGCACCTATCTCAGCGATCTGTCTATTTCGTTCATCCAT
AGTTGCCTGACTCCCCGTCGTGTAGATAACTACGATACGGGAGGGCTTACCATCTGGCCCCAGTGCTGCA
ATGATACCGCGAGACCCACGCTCACCGGCTCCAGATTTATCAGCAATAAACCAGCCAGCCGGAAGGGCCG
AGCGCAGAAGTGGTCCTGCAACTTTATCCGCCTCCATCCAGTCTATTAATTGTTGCCGGGAAGCTAGAGT
AAGTAGTTCGCCAGTTAATAGTTTGCGCAACGTTGTTGCCATTGCTACAGGCATCGTGGTGTCACGCTCG
TCGTTTGGTATGGCTTCATTCAGCTCCGGTTCCCAACGATCAAGGCGAGTTACATGATCCCCCATGTTGT
GCAAAAAAGCGGTTAGCTCCTTCGGTCCTCCGATCGTTGTCAGAAGTAAGTTGGCCGCAGTGTTATCACT
CATGGTTATGGCAGCACTGCATAATTCTCTTACTGTCATGCCATCCGTAAGATGCTTTTCTGTGACTGGT
GAGTACTCAACCAAGTCATTCTGAGAATAGTGTATGCGGCGACCGAGTTGCTCTTGCCCGGCGTCAATAC
GGGATAATACCGCGCCACATAGCAGAACTTTAAAAGTGCTCATCATTGGAAAACGTTCTTCGGGGCGAAA
ACTCTCAAGGATCTTACCGCTGTTGAGATCCAGTTCGATGTAACCCACTCGTGCACCCAACTGATCTTCA
GCATCTTTTACTTTCACCAGCGTTTCTGGGTGAGCAAAAACAGGAAGGCAAAATGCCGCAAAAAAGGGAA
TAAGGGCGACACGGAAATGTTGAATACTCATACTCTTCCTTTTTCAATATTATTGAAGCATTTATCAGGG
TTATTGTCTCATGAGCGGATACATATTTGAATGTATTTAGAAAAATAAACAAATAGGGGTTCCGCGCACA
TTTCCCCGAAAAGTGCCACCTGACGTCG
Features (pLannotate 1.2.2; 22 found; start..end, strand, type, name):
     27..79      -  misc_feature   bom (fragment): basis of mobility region from pBR322
    234..613     +  enhancer       CMV enhancer: human cytomegalovirus immediate early enhancer
    614..817     +  promoter       CMV promoter: human cytomegalovirus (CMV) immediate early promoter
    819..838     +  promoter       PLtetO-1 promoter (fragment): modified phage lambda PL promoter with tet operator sites (Lutz and Bujard, 1997)
    840..859     +  promoter       PLtetO-1 promoter (fragment): modified phage lambda PL promoter with tet operator sites (Lutz and Bujard, 1997)
    867..900     +  promoter       TRE3GV promoter (fragment): 3rd-generation Tet-responsive promoter that can be activated by binding of Tet-On® 3G, optimized for retroviral and lentiviral vectors
   1031..2431    +  CDS            ORF68: UL32_HHV8P - Protein inferred from homology: Swiss-Prot protein existence level 3. Plays a role in efficient localization of neo-synthesized capsids to nuclear replication compartments, thereby controlling cleavage and packaging of virus genomic DNA. From Human herpesvirus 8 type P (isolate GK18) (HHV-8) (Kaposi's sarcoma-associated herpesvirus).
   2588..2812    +  polyA_signal   bGH poly(A) signal: bovine growth hormone polyadenylation signal
   2816..2837    +  promoter       SV40 promoter (fragment): SV40 enhancer and early promoter
   2858..3286    +  rep_origin     f1 ori (sequence partly withheld): f1 bacteriophage origin of replication; arrow indicates direction of (+) strand synthesis
   3300..3629    +  promoter       SV40 promoter: SV40 enhancer and early promoter
   3677..3724    +  promoter       EM7 promoter: synthetic bacterial promoter&nbsp
   3743..4117    +  CDS            BleoR: antibiotic-binding protein; Sh ble from Streptoalloteichus hindustanus; confers resistance to bleomycin, phleomycin, and Zeocin™
   4127..4252    +  CDS            ble (fragment): BLE_KLEPN - Experimental evidence at protein level: Swiss-Prot protein existence level 1. Binding protein with a strong affinity to the bleomycin family of antibiotics. Binds to CL990; an antimitotic-antibiotic compound. From Klebsiella pneumoniae.
   4247..4368    +  polyA_signal   SV40 poly(A) signal: SV40 polyadenylation signal
   4441..4457    -  protein_bind   lac operator: The lac repressor binds to the lac operator to inhibit transcription in E. coli. This inhibition can be relieved by adding lactose or isopropyl-β-D-thiogalactopyranoside (IPTG). lac repressor encoded by lacI
   4465..4495    -  promoter       lac promoter: promoter for the E. coli lac operon
   4510..4531    -  protein_bind   CAP binding site: CAP binding activates transcription in the presence of cAMP. E. coli catabolite activator protein
   4544..4636    -  CDS            lacI (fragment): lac repressor; lacI; The lac repressor binds to the lac operator to inhibit transcription in E. coli. This inhibition can be relieved by adding lactose or isopropyl-β-D-thiogalactopyranoside (IPTG).
   4819..5407    -  rep_origin     ori: high-copy-number ColE1/pMB1/pBR322/pUC origin of replication
   5578..6438    -  CDS            AmpR: β-lactamase; bla; confers resistance to ampicillin, carbenicillin, and related antibiotics
   6439..6543    -  promoter       AmpR promoter: bla
