[The description below was written by a language model from this plasmid's Addgene catalogue record and pLannotate feature annotations shown in this document.]
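Description:
pCDNA4/TO-ORF68 (tagless) is a mammalian expression plasmid built on the Invitrogen pcDNA4/TO backbone and carrying the ORF68 gene of Kaposi's sarcoma-associated herpesvirus (KSHV, HHV-8), inserted by ligation-independent cloning. It is propagated in E. coli as a high-copy plasmid through its ColE1/pUC-type origin and selected with ampicillin via the β-lactamase (AmpR) gene. An f1 origin is also present. For selection in mammalian cells, an SV40 enhancer/early promoter drives the Sh ble (BleoR) gene, which confers Zeocin resistance and is terminated by an SV40 polyadenylation signal. A small EM7 bacterial promoter upstream of the same gene allows Zeocin selection in bacteria as well.

The expression cassette consists of the human CMV immediate-early enhancer and promoter, followed directly by two short tet operator matches (annotated as PLtetO-1 fragments) that correspond to the "TO" design of this backbone. In cells expressing the Tet repressor, these operators hold transcription off until tetracycline or doxycycline is added, while in ordinary cells the promoter behaves constitutively. Downstream lies the roughly 1.4 kb ORF68 coding sequence, followed by the bovine growth hormone polyadenylation signal. As the name indicates, the protein is untagged, and no epitope or purification tag appears in the feature table. ORF68 is the KSHV homologue of herpesvirus UL32, annotated as helping to localise newly made capsids to nuclear replication compartments and thereby supporting cleavage and packaging of viral genomic DNA. The stated purpose is expression of ORF68 in mammalian cells, in the context of work on herpesviral genome packaging. The sequenced record is 6,575 nt, close to the catalogued total of 6,571 bp.
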