Addgene plasmid #166025: pCDNA4/TO-ORF68 (tagless)
Purpose: Expresses ORF68 in mammalian cells
Depositing lab: Britt Glaunsinger. Depositing organization: University of California, Berkeley. Publication: A pentameric protein ring with novel architecture is required for herpesviral packaging. Didychuk AL, Gates SN, Gardner MR, Strong LM, Martin A, Glaunsinger BA. Elife. 2021 Feb 8;10. pii: 62261. doi: 10.7554/eLife.62261. PubMed 33554858.
Backbone
  Vector backbone: pcDNA4/TO
  Backbone manufacturer: Invitrogen
  Backbone size w/o insert (bp): 5166
  Total vector size (bp): 6571
  Vector type: Mammalian Expression
  Selectable markers: Zeocin
Growth in bacteria
  Bacterial resistance: Ampicillin, 100 μg/mL
  Growth temperature: 37°C
  Growth strain: DH5alpha
  Copy number: High Copy
Gene/Insert
  Gene/Insert name: ORF68
  Species: KSHV (HHV-8)
  Insert size (bp): 1405
  Promoter: CMV
  Cloning method: Ligation Independent Cloning
  Sequencing primers: 5′ CGCAAATGGGCGGTAGGCGTG; 3′ ACAGTGGGAGTGGCACCTT
Terms and licenses: Academic/Nonprofit Terms; Industry Terms: Not Available to Industry
How to cite: pCDNA4/TO-ORF68 (tagless) was a gift from Britt Glaunsinger (Addgene plasmid # 166025 ; http://n2t.net/addgene:166025 ; RRID:Addgene_166025)
